>Addgene plasmid #221241 | pMSCV-FKBP-STING(pLxIS) S365A | addgene full sequence | sequence record 438496 | Addgene NGS Result
AGATCTGCCACCATGGACTACAAGGATCACGACGGTGATTACAAGGACCACGACATCGACTACAAGGACG
ACGACGACAAGGGCGTTCAAGTAGAAACAATATCTCCAGGAGACGGGCGTACATTTCCTAAGCGTGGCCA
AACTTGCGTAGTCCATTATACCGGCATGCTGGAGGACGGTAAGAAGGTCGATAGCTCTAGAGACCGTAAC
AAACCTTTCAAATTTATGCTGGGGAAACAGGAGGTTATCCGTGGTTGGGAGGAAGGCGTGGCCCAAATGT
CCGTTGGGCAGCGTGCTAAGTTAACCATCTCGCCAGATTACGCATATGGGGCTACAGGCCATCCTGGGAT
CATTCCCCCGCATGCGACACTTGTGTTTGATGTAGAGCTGTTGAAGTTGGAGACGCGGGGAGTTCAAGTC
GAAACGATTTCACCAGGTGATGGACGCACCTTTCCTAAACGGGGACAAACGTGCGTCGTGCATTACACCG
GTATGCTGGAAGACGGCAAGAAAGTCGATTCAAGCCGCGATAGAAATAAACCCTTCAAATTCATGCTTGG
AAAACAGGAAGTAATACGCGGATGGGAAGAGGGTGTGGCGCAAATGTCTGTCGGGCAAAGAGCTAAACTG
ACAATAAGTCCTGATTACGCGTACGGTGCGACTGGGCACCCTGGTATCATTCCGCCGCACGCGACACTTG
TCTTCGACGTCGAGTTACTTAAGCTTGAGACGCGGGGGGTGCAGGTAGAGACTATTTCGCCCGGTGACGG
AAGAACTTTCCCAAAGCGGGGACAGACCTGTGTTGTCCACTACACTGGGATGTTGGAGGATGGTAAGAAA
GTTGACTCAAGTCGTGATCGCAACAAACCCTTTAAGTTTATGCTTGGGAAGCAGGAAGTCATCAGAGGTT
GGGAAGAAGGCGTAGCTCAGATGTCAGTGGGACAACGGGCCAAATTAACCATCAGTCCAGACTACGCCTA
CGGAGCCACCGGTCACCCAGGGATCATACCACCTCACGCAACCTTAGTGTTCGATGTGGAACTTTTAAAG
TTAGAGACGCGCGGTGTACAAGTGGAAACAATCAGTCCAGGGGATGGGAGAACATTCCCCAAAAGAGGCC
AGACGTGTGTCGTGCACTATACGGGGATGTTAGAAGATGGGAAAAAGGTCGATTCGTCACGCGACCGCAA
CAAACCGTTTAAATTCATGTTGGGAAAGCAGGAGGTGATTCGCGGCTGGGAGGAAGGTGTGGCACAGATG
AGCGTGGGCCAGAGAGCAAAACTGACTATCTCTCCTGATTATGCCTACGGCGCGACGGGCCACCCTGGCA
TAATTCCACCCCACGCTACCCTGGTATTCGATGTCGAGCTTCTGAAGCTTGAGGGTGCTGGGGCTGGGGC
TGTTACAATGAATGCGCCTATGACTAGTGTGGCCCCGCCGCCTTCGGTTTTATCACAGGAGCCGCGGCTG
TTAATTGCCGGTATGGATCAACCGCTGCCTCTTCGGACCGATTTGATCTGATAAGCGGCCGCGTTTAAAC
GTCGACGGTATCGATAAGCTTGATATCGAATTCCGCCCCCCCCCCTAACGTTACTGGCCGAAGCCGCTTG
GAATAAGGCCGGTGTGCGTTTGTCTATATGTTATTTTCCACCATATTGCCGTCTTTTGGCAATGTGAGGG
CCCGGAAACCTGGCCCTGTCTTCTTGACGAGCATTCCTAGGGGTCTTTCCCCTCTCGCCAAAGGAATGCA
AGGTCTGTTGAATGTCGTGAAGGAAGCAGTTCCTCTGGAAGCTTCTTGAAGACAAACAACGTCTGTAGCG
ACCCTTTGCAGGCAGCGGAACCCCCCACCTGGCGACAGGTGCCTCTGCGGCCAAAAGCCACGTGTATAAG
ATACACCTGCAAAGGCGGCACAACCCCAGTGCCACGTTGTGAGTTGGATAGTTGTGGAAAGAGTCAAATG
GCTCTCCTCAAGCGTATTCAACAAGGGGCTGAAGGATGCCCAGAAGGTACCCCATTGTATGGGATCTGAT
CTGGGGCCTCGGTGCACATGCTTTACATGTGTTTAGTCGAGGTTAAAAAAACGTCTAGGCCCCCCGAACC
ACGGGGACGTGGTTTTCCTTTGAAAAACACGATGATAATATGGCCACAACCATGGTGAGCAAGGGCGAGG
AGCTGTTCACCGGGGTGGTGCCCATCCTGGTCGAGCTGGACGGCGACGTAAACGGCCACAAGTTCAGCGT
GTCTGGCGAGGGCGAGGGCGATGCCACCTACGGCAAGCTGACCCTGAAGTTCATCTGCACCACCGGCAAG
CTGCCCGTGCCCTGGCCCACCCTCGTGACCACCCTGACCTACGGCGTGCAGTGCTTCAGCCGCTACCCCG
ACCACATGAAGCAGCACGACTTCTTCAAGTCCGCCATGCCCGAAGGCTACGTCCAGGAGCGCACCATCTT
CTTCAAGGACGACGGCAACTACAAGACCCGCGCCGAGGTGAAGTTCGAGGGCGACACCCTGGTGAACCGC
ATCGAGCTGAAGGGCATCGACTTCAAGGAGGACGGCAACATCCTGGGGCACAAGCTGGAGTACAACTACA
ACAGCCACAACGTCTATATCATGGCCGACAAGCAGAAGAACGGCATCAAGGCGAACTTCAAGATCCGCCA
CAACATCGAGGACGGCAGCGTGCAGCTCGCCGACCACTACCAGCAGAACACCCCCATCGGCGACGGCCCC
GTGCTGCTGCCCGACAACCACTACCTGAGCACCCAGTCCGCCCTGAGCAAAGACCCCAACGAGAAGCGCG
ATCACATGGTCCTGCTGGAGTTCGTGACCGCCGCCGGGATCACTCTCGGCATGGACGAGCTGTACAAGTA
ATGAATTAATTAAGAATTCGATAAAATAAAAGATTTTATTTAGTCTCCAGAAAAAGGGGGGAATGAAAGA
CCCCACCTGTAGGTTTGGCAAGCTAGCTTAAGTAACGCCATTTTGCAAGGCATGGAAAATACATAACTGA
GAATAGAGAAGTTCAGATCAAGGTTAGGAACAGAGAGACAGCAGAATATGGGCCAAACAGGATATCTGTG
GTAAGCAGTTCCTGCCCCGGCTCAGGGCCAAGAACAGATGGTCCCCAGATGCGGTCCCGCCCTCAGCAGT
TTCTAGAGAACCATCAGATGTTTCCAGGGTGCCCCAAGGACCTGAAATGACCCTGTGCCTTATTTGAACT
AACCAATCAGTTCGCTTCTCGCTTCTGTTCGCGCGCTTCTGCTCCCCGAGCTCAATAAAAGAGCCCACAA
CCCCTCACTCGGCGCGCCAGTCCTCCGATAGACTGCGTCGCCCGGGTACCCGTGTATCCAATAAACCCTC
TTGCAGTTGCATCCGACTTGTGGTCTCGCTGTTCCTTGGGAGGGTCTCCTCTGAGTGATTGACTACCCGT
CAGCGGGGGTCTTTCATGGGTAACAGTTTCTTGAAGTTGGAGAACAACATTCTGAGGGTAGGAGTCGAAT
ATTAAGTAATCCTGACTCAATTAGCCACTGTTTTGAATCCACATACTCCAATACTCCTGAAATAGTTCAT
TATGGACAGCGCAGAAAGAGCTGGGGAGAATTGTGAAATTGTTATCCGCTCACAATTCCACACAACATAC
GAGCCGGAAGCATAAAGTGTAAAGCCTGGGGTGCCTAATGAGTGAGCTAACTCACATTAATTGCGTTGCG
CTCACTGCCCGCTTTCCAGTCGGGAAACCTGTCGTGCCAGCTGCATTAATGAATCGGCCAACGCGCGGGG
AGAGGCGGTTTGCGTATTGGGCGCTCTTCCGCTTCCTCGCTCACTGACTCGCTGCGCTCGGTCGTTCGGC
TGCGGCGAGCGGTATCAGCTCACTCAAAGGCGGTAATACGGTTATCCACAGAATCAGGGGATAACGCAGG
AAAGAACATGTGAGCAAAAGGCCAGCAAAAGGCCAGGAACCGTAAAAAGGCCGCGTTGCTGGCGTTTTTC
CATAGGCTCCGCCCCCCTGACGAGCATCACAAAAATCGACGCTCAAGTCAGAGGTGGCGAAACCCGACAG
GACTATAAAGATACCAGGCGTTTCCCCCTGGAAGCTCCCTCGTGCGCTCTCCTGTTCCGACCCTGCCGCT
TACCGGATACCTGTCCGCCTTTCTCCCTTCGGGAAGCGTGGCGCTTTCTCATAGCTCACGCTGTAGGTAT
CTCAGTTCGGTGTAGGTCGTTCGCTCCAAGCTGGGCTGTGTGCACGAACCCCCCGTTCAGCCCGACCGCT
GCGCCTTATCCGGTAACTATCGTCTTGAGTCCAACCCGGTAAGACACGACTTATCGCCACTGGCAGCAGC
CACTGGTAACAGGATTAGCAGAGCGAGGTATGTAGGCGGTGCTACAGAGTTCTTGAAGTGGTGGCCTAAC
TACGGCTACACTAGAAGAACAGTATTTGGTATCTGCGCTCTGCTGAAGCCAGTTACCTTCGGAAAAAGAG
TTGGTAGCTCTTGATCCGGCAAACAAACCACCGCTGGTAGCGGTGGTTTTTTTGTTTGCAAGCAGCAGAT
TACGCGCAGAAAAAAAGGATCTCAAGAAGATCCTTTGATCTTTTCTACGGGGTCTGACGCTCAGTGGAAC
GAAAACTCACGTTAAGGGATTTTGGTCATGAGATTATCAAAAAGGATCTTCACCTAGATCCTTTTAAATT
AAAAATGAAGTTTTAAATCAATCTAAAGTATATATGAGTAAACTTGGTCTGACAGTTACCAATGCTTAAT
CAGTGAGGCACCTATCTCAGCGATCTGTCTATTTCGTTCATCCATAGTTGCCTGACTCCCCGTCGTGTAG
ATAACTACGATACGGGAGGGCTTACCATCTGGCCCCAGTGCTGCAATGATACCGCGAGACCCACGCTCAC
CGGCTCCAGATTTATCAGCAATAAACCAGCCAGCCGGAAGGGCCGAGCGCAGAAGTGGTCCTGCAACTTT
ATCCGCCTCCATCCAGTCTATTAATTGTTGCCGGGAAGCTAGAGTAAGTAGTTCGCCAGTTAATAGTTTG
CGCAACGTTGTTGCCATTGCTACAGGCATCGTGGTGTCACGCTCGTCGTTTGGTATGGCTTCATTCAGCT
CCGGTTCCCAACGATCAAGGCGAGTTACATGATCCCCCATGTTGTGCAAAAAAGCGGTTAGCTCCTTCGG
TCCTCCGATCGTTGTCAGAAGTAAGTTGGCCGCAGTGTTATCACTCATGGTTATGGCAGCACTGCATAAT
TCTCTTACTGTCATGCCATCCGTAAGATGCTTTTCTGTGACTGGTGAGTACTCAACCAAGTCATTCTGAG
AATAGTGTATGCGGCGACCGAGTTGCTCTTGCCCGGCGTCAATACGGGATAATACCGCGCCACATAGCAG
AACTTTAAAAGTGCTCATCATTGGAAAACGTTCTTCGGGGCGAAAACTCTCAAGGATCTTACCGCTGTTG
AGATCCAGTTCGATGTAACCCACTCGTGCACCCAACTGATCTTCAGCATCTTTTACTTTCACCAGCGTTT
CTGGGTGAGCAAAAACAGGAAGGCAAAATGCCGCAAAAAAGGGAATAAGGGCGACACGGAAATGTTGAAT
ACTCATACTCTTCCTTTTTCAATATTATTGAAGCATTTATCAGGGTTATTGTCTCATGAGCGGATACATA
TTTGAATGTATTTAGAAAAATAAACAAATAGGGGTTCCGCGCACATTTCCCCGAAAAGTGCCACCTGACG
TCTAAGAAACCATTATTATCATGACATTAACCTATAAAAATAGGCGTATCACGAGGCCCTTTCGTCTCGC
GCGTTTCGGTGATGACGGTGAAAACCTCTGACACATGCAGCTCCCGGAGACGGTCACAGCTTGTCTGTAA
GCGGATGCCGGGAGCAGACAAGCCCGTCAGGGCGCGTCAGCGGGTGTTGGCGGGTGTCGGGGCTGGCTTA
ACTATGCGGCATCAGAGCAGATTGTACTGAGAGTGCACCATATGCGGTGTGAAATACCGCACAGATGCGT
AAGGAGAAAATACCGCATCAGGCGCCATTCGCCATTCAGGCTGCGCAACTGTTGGGAAGGGCGATCGGTG
CGGGCCTCTTCGCTATTACGCCAGCTGGCGAAAGGGGGATGTGCTGCAAGGCGATTAAGTTGGGTAACGC
CAGGGTTTTCCCAGTCACGACGTTGTAAAACGACGGCGCAAGGAATGGTGCATGCAAGGAGATGGCGCCC
AACAGTCCCCCGGCCACGGGGCCTGCCACCATACCCACGCCGAAACAAGCGCTCATGAGCCCGAAGTGGC
GAGCCCGATCTTCCCCATCGGTGATGTCGGCGATATAGGCGCCAGCAACCGCACCTGTGGCGCCGGTGAT
GCCGGCCACGATGCGTCCGGCGTAGAGGCGATTAGTCCAATTTGTTAAAGACAGGATATCAGTGGTCCAG
GCTCTAGTTTTGACTCAACAATATCACCAGCTGAAGCCTATAGAGTACGAGCCATAGATAAAATAAAAGA
TTTTATTTAGTCTCCAGAAAAAGGGGGGAATGAAAGACCCCACCTGTAGGTTTGGCAAGCTAGCTTAAGT
AACGCCATTTTGCAAGGCATGGAAAATACATAACTGAGAATAGAGAAGTTCAGATCAAGGTTAGGAACAG
AGAGACAGCAGAATATGGGCCAAACAGGATATCTGTGGTAAGCAGTTCCTGCCCCGGCTCAGGGCCAAGA
ACAGATGGTCCCCAGATGCGGTCCCGCCCTCAGCAGTTTCTAGAGAACCATCAGATGTTTCCAGGGTGCC
CCAAGGACCTGAAATGACCCTGTGCCTTATTTGAACTAACCAATCAGTTCGCTTCTCGCTTCTGTTCGCG
CGCTTCTGCTCCCCGAGCTCAATAAAAGAGCCCACAACCCCTCACTCGGCGCGCCAGTCCTCCGATAGAC
TGCGTCGCCCGGGTACCCGTATTCCCAATAAAGCCTCTTGCTGTTTGCATCCGAATCGTGGACTCGCTGA
TCCTTGGGAGGGTCTCCTCAGATTGATTGACTGCCCACCTCGGGGGTCTTTCATTTGGAGGTTCCACCGA
GATTTGGAGACCCCTGCCCAGGGACCACCGACCCCCCCGCCGGGAGGTAAGCTGGCCAGCGGTCGTTTCG
TGTCTGTCTCTGTCTTTGTGCGTGTTTGTGCCGGCATCTAATGTTTGCGCCTGCGTCTGTACTAGTTAGC
TAACTAGCTCTGTATCTGGCGGACCCGTGGTGGAACTGACGAGTTCTGAACACCCGGCCGCAACCCTGGG
AGACGTCCCAGGGACTTTGGGGGCCGTTTTTGTGGCCCGACCTGAGGAAGGGAGTCGATGTGGAATCCGA
CCCCGTCAGGATATGTGGTTCTGGTAGGAGACGAGAACCTAAAACAGTTCCCGCCTCCGTCTGAATTTTT
GCTTTCGGTTTGGAACCGAAGCCGCGCGTCTTGTCTGCTGCAGCGCTGCAGCATCGTTCTGTGTTGTCTC
TGTCTGACTGTGTTTCTGTATTTGTCTGAAAATTAGGGCCAGACTGTTACCACTCCCTTAAGTTTGACCT
TAGGTCACTGGAAAGATGTCGAGCGGATCGCTCACAACCAGTCGGTAGATGTCAAGAAGAGACGTTGGGT
TACCTTCTGCTCTGCAGAATGGCCAACCTTTAACGTCGGATGGCCGCGAGACGGCACCTTTAACCGAGAC
CTCATCACCCAGGTTAAGATCAAGGTCTTTTCACCTGGCCCGCATGGACACCCAGACCAGGTCCCCTACA
TCGTGACCTGGGAAGCCTTGGCTTTTGACCCCCCTCCCTGGGTCAAGCCCTTTGTACACCCTAAGCCTCC
GCCTCCTCTTCCTCCATCCGCCCCGTCTCTCCCCCTTGAACCTCCTCGTTCGACCCCGCCTCGATCCTCC
CTTTATCCAGCCCTCACTCCTTCTCTAGGCGCCGGAATT
Features (pLannotate 1.2.2; 23 found; start..end, strand, type, name):
     61..81      +  CDS            FLAG (fragment): FLAG® epitope tag, followed by an enterokinase cleavage site
    784..1068    +  CDS            FPR2 (fragment): FKBP2_CRYNB - Protein inferred from homology: Swiss-Prot protein existence level 3. PPIases accelerate the folding of proteins. It catalyzes the cis-trans isomerization of proline imidic peptide bonds in oligopeptides (By similarity). From Cryptococcus neoformans var. neoformans serotype D (strain B-3501A) (Filobasidiella neoformans).
   1063..1383    +  CDS            FKBP1A: FKB1A_HUMAN - Also known as FKBP1, FKBP12. Experimental evidence at protein level: Swiss-Prot protein existence level 1. Keeps in an inactive conformation TGFBR1, the TGF-beta type I serine/threonine kinase receptor, preventing TGF-beta receptor activation in absence of ligand. Recruits SMAD7 to ACVR1B which prevents the association of SMAD2 and SMAD3 with the activin receptor complex, thereby blocking the activin signal. May modulate the RYR1 calcium channel activity. PPIases accelerate the folding of proteins. It catalyzes the cis-trans isomerization of proline imidic peptide bonds in oligop
   1402..1518    +  CDS            Sting1 (fragment): STING_MOUSE - Also known as Eris From Mus musculus (Mouse).
   1541..1574    -  misc_feature   MCS (fragment): pBluescript multiple cloning site
   1676..2138    +  misc_feature   IRES: internal ribosome entry site (IRES) of the encephalomyocarditis virus (EMCV)
   2152..2871    +  CDS            EGFP: the original enhanced GFP (Yang et al., 1996) mammalian codon-optimized
   2933..3447    +  LTR            3' LTR: 3' long terminal repeat from murine embryonic stem cell virus
   3609..3625    -  protein_bind   lac operator: The lac repressor binds to the lac operator to inhibit transcription in E. coli. This inhibition can be relieved by adding lactose or isopropyl-β-D-thiogalactopyranoside (IPTG). lac repressor encoded by lacI
   3633..3663    -  promoter       lac promoter: promoter for the E. coli lac operon
   3678..3699    -  protein_bind   CAP binding site: CAP binding activates transcription in the presence of cAMP. E. coli catabolite activator protein
   3712..3804    -  CDS            lacI (fragment): lac repressor; lacI; The lac repressor binds to the lac operator to inhibit transcription in E. coli. This inhibition can be relieved by adding lactose or isopropyl-β-D-thiogalactopyranoside (IPTG).
   3987..4575    -  rep_origin     ori: high-copy-number ColE1/pMB1/pBR322/pUC origin of replication
   4746..5606    -  CDS            AmpR: β-lactamase; bla; confers resistance to ampicillin, carbenicillin, and related antibiotics
   5607..5711    -  promoter       AmpR promoter: bla
   5806..5841    +  CDS            rop (fragment): Rop protein, which maintains plasmids at low copy number; rop
   5943..6042    +  misc_feature   bom (fragment): basis of mobility region from pBR322
   6048..6197    -  CDS            lacZα (fragment): LacZα fragment of β-galactosidase; lacZ fragment
   6197..6398    -  CDS            TcR (fragment): tetracycline efflux protein; tet; confers resistance to tetracycline
   6399..6497    +  CDS            env (fragment): murine leukemia virus gPr80 envelope polyprotein precursor; env; proteolytically cleaved into gp70SU and p15TM subunits
   6539..7055    +  LTR            5' LTR: 5' long terminal repeat from murine embryonic stem cell virus
   7119..7460    +  misc_feature   MESV Ψ: packaging signal of murine embryonic stem cell virus
   7527..7943    +  CDS            gag (truncated): truncated Moloney murine leukemia virus (MMLV) gag gene lacking the start codon
