[The description below was written by a language model from this plasmid's Addgene catalogue record and pLannotate feature annotations shown in this document.]
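Description:
pMSCV-FKBP-STING(pLxIS) S365A is a gammaretroviral expression vector built on the pMSCV-IRES-GFP backbone, intended for delivering a mutant fragment of mouse STING into mammalian cells by retroviral transduction. In bacteria it is maintained through a high-copy ColE1/pUC-type origin and selected with ampicillin via the β-lactamase gene. The remaining lac, rop, bom, tetracycline-resistance and env fragments in the annotation are non-functional remnants of earlier cloning vectors. The viral portion consists of murine embryonic stem cell virus 5' and 3' LTRs, the MESV Ψ packaging signal and a truncated gag region lacking its start codon. Together these allow the transcript to be packaged into particles when gag, pol and env are supplied in trans, while the 5' LTR serves as the promoter after integration.

The payload, cloned between BglII and NotI, encodes the C-terminal tail (CTT) of mouse Sting1, which carries the pLxIS motif, fused at its N terminus to a 3xFLAG epitope and four tandem FKBP domains. The feature table detects only a FLAG fragment and two FKBP-like matches ahead of a short Sting1 segment, consistent with a repeated FKBP array that automated annotation resolves only partially. FKBP repeats are generally used for ligand-induced oligomerization, though the record does not spell out this use. The serine-to-alanine substitution is listed as S365A in the name but S356A in the mutation field, a discrepancy the record does not resolve. Downstream, an EMCV IRES drives EGFP from the same transcript, marking transduced cells. The construct serves to express this mutant STING tail, in work on pLxIS-containing domains as regulators of interferons and metabolism.
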