Addgene plasmid #221241: pMSCV-FKBP-STING(pLxIS) S365A
Purpose: Expression of mutant STING CTT in mammalian cells by retroviral transduction
Depositing lab: Jonathan Kagan. Depositing organization: Boston Children's Hospital. Publication: pLxIS-containing domains are biochemically flexible regulators of interferons and metabolism. Landau LM, Chaudhary N, Tien YC, Rogozinska M, Joshi S, Yao C, Crowley J, Hullahalli K, Campbell IW, Waldor MK, Haigis M, Kagan JC. Mol Cell. 2024 Jul 11;84(13):2436-2454.e10. doi: 10.1016/j.molcel.2024.05.030. Epub 2024 Jun 25. PubMed 38925114.
Backbone
  Vector backbone: pMSCV-IRES-GFP
  Vector type: Retroviral
Growth in bacteria
  Bacterial resistance: Ampicillin, 100 μg/mL
  Growth temperature: 37°C
  Growth strain: NEB Stable
  Copy number: High Copy
Gene/Insert
  Gene/Insert name: STING CTT
  Species: M. musculus (mouse)
  Mutation: S356A
  Entrez Gene: Sting1 (a.k.a. 2610307O08Rik, ERIS, MPYS, Mita, STING, STING-beta, Tmem173)
  Tag / fusion protein: 3xFLAG-4xFKBP (N terminal on insert)
  Cloning method: Restriction Enzyme; 5′ cloning site BglII (not destroyed); 3′ cloning site NotI (not destroyed)
Terms and licenses: Academic/Nonprofit Terms; Industry Terms: Not Available to Industry
How to cite: pMSCV-FKBP-STING(pLxIS) S365A was a gift from Jonathan Kagan (Addgene plasmid # 221241 ; http://n2t.net/addgene:221241 ; RRID:Addgene_221241)
